>Addgene plasmid #142972 | TFORF2671 | addgene full sequence | sequence record 397310 | Addgene NGS Result
TTAATGTAGTCTTATGCAATACTCTTGTAGTCTTGCAACATGGTAACGATGAGTTAGCAACATGCCTTAC
AAGGAGAGAAAAAGCACCGTGCATGCCGATTGGTGGAAGTAAGGTGGTACGATCGTGCCTTATTAGGAAG
GCAACAGACGGGTCTGACATGGATTGGACGAACCACTGAATTGCCGCATTGCAGAGATATTGTATTTAAG
TGCCTAGCTCGATACATAAACGGGTCTCTCTGGTTAGACCAGATCTGAGCCTGGGAGCTCTCTGGCTAAC
TAGGGAACCCACTGCTTAAGCCTCAATAAAGCTTGCCTTGAGTGCTTCAAGTAGTGTGTGCCCGTCTGTT
GTGTGACTCTGGTAACTAGAGATCCCTCAGACCCTTTTAGTCAGTGTGGAAAATCTCTAGCAGTGGCGCC
CGAACAGGGACTTGAAAGCGAAAGGGAAACCAGAGGAGCTCTCTCGACGCAGGACTCGGCTTGCTGAAGC
GCGCACGGCAAGAGGCGAGGGGCGGCGACTGGTGAGTACGCCAAAAATTTTGACTAGCGGAGGCTAGAAG
GAGAGAGATGGGTGCGAGAGCGTCAGTATTAAGCGGGGGAGAATTAGATCGCGATGGGAAAAAATTCGGT
TAAGGCCAGGGGGAAAGAAAAAATATAAATTAAAACATATAGTATGGGCAAGCAGGGAGCTAGAACGATT
CGCAGTTAATCCTGGCCTGTTAGAAACATCAGAAGGCTGTAGACAAATACTGGGACAGCTACAACCATCC
CTTCAGACAGGATCAGAAGAACTTAGATCATTATATAATACAGTAGCAACCCTCTATTGTGTGCATCAAA
GGATAGAGATAAAAGACACCAAGGAAGCTTTAGACAAGATAGAGGAAGAGCAAAACAAAAGTAAGACCAC
CGCACAGCAAGCGGCCGCTGATCTTCAGACCTGGAGGAGGAGATATGAGGGACAATTGGAGAAGTGAATT
ATATAAATATAAAGTAGTAAAAATTGAACCATTAGGAGTAGCACCCACCAAGGCAAAGAGAAGAGTGGTG
CAGAGAGAAAAAAGAGCAGTGGGAATAGGAGCTTTGTTCCTTGGGTTCTTGGGAGCAGCAGGAAGCACTA
TGGGCGCAGCGTCAATGACGCTGACGGTACAGGCCAGACAATTATTGTCTGGTATAGTGCAGCAGCAGAA
CAATTTGCTGAGGGCTATTGAGGCGCAACAGCATCTGTTGCAACTCACAGTCTGGGGCATCAAGCAGCTC
CAGGCAAGAATCCTGGCTGTGGAAAGATACCTAAAGGATCAACAGCTCCTGGGGATTTGGGGTTGCTCTG
GAAAACTCATTTGCACCACTGCTGTGCCTTGGAATGCTAGTTGGAGTAATAAATCTCTGGAACAGATTTG
GAATCACACGACCTGGATGGAGTGGGACAGAGAAATTAACAATTACACAAGCTTAATACACTCCTTAATT
GAAGAATCGCAAAACCAGCAAGAAAAGAATGAACAAGAATTATTGGAATTAGATAAATGGGCAAGTTTGT
GGAATTGGTTTAACATAACAAATTGGCTGTGGTATATAAAATTATTCATAATGATAGTAGGAGGCTTGGT
AGGTTTAAGAATAGTTTTTGCTGTACTTTCTATAGTGAATAGAGTTAGGCAGGGATATTCACCATTATCG
TTTCAGACCCACCTCCCAACCCCGAGGGGACCCATGCATTGCATCTCAATTAGTCAGCAACCAGGTGTGG
AAAGTCCCCAGGCTCCCCAGCAGGCAGAAGTATGCAAAGCATGCGTCTCAATTAGTCAGCAACCATAGTC
CCGCCCCTAACTCCGCCCATCCCGCCCCTAACTCCGCCCAGTTCCGCCCATTCTCCGCCCCATGGCTGAC
TAATTTTTTTTATTTATGCAGAGGCCGAGGCCGCCTCGGCCTCTGAGCTATTCCAGAAGTAGTGAGGAGG
CTTTTTTGGAGGCCTAGGCTTTTGCAAAAAGCTTTCTAGAGGTACCACCGGAGCTTACCATGACCGAGTA
CAAGCCCACGGTGCGCCTCGCCACCCGCGACGACGTCCCCAGGGCCGTACGCACCCTCGCCGCCGCGTTC
GCCGACTACCCCGCCACGCGCCACACCGTCGATCCGGACCGCCACATCGAGCGGGTCACCGAGCTGCAAG
AACTCTTCCTCACGCGCGTCGGGCTCGACATCGGCAAGGTGTGGGTCGCGGACGACGGCGCCGCCGTGGC
GGTCTGGACCACGCCGGAGAGCGTCGAAGCGGGGGCGGTGTTCGCCGAGATCGGCCCGCGCATGGCCGAG
TTGAGCGGTTCCCGGCTGGCCGCGCAGCAACAGATGGAAGGCCTCCTGGCGCCGCACCGGCCCAAGGAGC
CCGCGTGGTTCCTGGCCACCGTCGGCGTCTCGCCCGACCACCAGGGCAAGGGTCTGGGCAGCGCCGTCGT
GCTCCCCGGAGTGGAGGCGGCCGAGCGCGCCGGGGTGCCCGCCTTCCTGGAGACCTCCGCGCCCCGCAAC
CTCCCCTTCTACGAGCGGCTCGGCTTCACCGTCACCGCCGACGTCGAGGTGCCCGAAGGACCGCGCACCT
GGTGCATGACCCGCAAGCCCGGTGCCAGTTAACGAATTCTAGATCTTGAGACAAATGGCAGTATTCATCC
ACAATTTTAAAAGAAAAGGGGGGATTGGGGGGTACAGTGCAGGGGAAAGAATAGTAGACATAATAGCAAC
AGACATACAAACTAAAGAATTACAAAAACAAATTACAAAAATTCAAAATTTTCGGGTTTATTACAGGGAC
AGCAGAGATCCACTTTGGCGCCGGCTCGAGGCCTGCAGGTGCAAAGATGGATAAAGTTTTAAACAGAGAG
GAATCTTTGCAGCTAATGGACCTTCTAGGTCTTGAAAGGAGTGGGAATTGGCTCCGGTGCCCGTCAGTGG
GCAGAGCGCACATCGCCCACAGTCCCCGAGAAGTTGGGGGGAGGGGTCGGCAATTGAACCGGTGCCTAGA
GAAGGTGGCGCGGGGTAAACTGGGAAAGTGATGTCGTGTACTGGCTCCGCCTTTTTCCCGAGGGTGGGGG
AGAACCGTATATAAGTGCAGTAGTCGCCGTGAACGTTCTTTTTCGCAACGGGTTTGCCGCCAGAACACAG
GTAAGTGCCGTGTGTGGTTCCCGCGGGCCTGGCCTCTTTACGGGTTATGGCCCTTGCGTGCCTTGAATTA
CTTCCACCTGGCTGCAGTACGTGATTCTTGATCCCGAGCTTCGGGTTGGAAGTGGGTGGGAGAGTTCGAG
GCCTTGCGCTTAAGGAGCCCCTTCGCCTCGTGCTTGAGTTGAGGCCTGGCCTGGGCGCTGGGGCCGCCGC
GTGCGAATCTGGTGGCACCTTCGCGCCTGTCTCGCTGCTTTCGATAAGTCTCTAGCCATTTAAAATTTTT
GATGACCTGCTGCGACGCTTTTTTTCTGGCAAGATAGTCTTGTAAATGCGGGCCAAGATCTGCACACTGG
TATTTCGGTTTTTGGGGCCGCGGGCGGCGACGGGGCCCGTGCGTCCCAGCGCACATGTTCGGCGAGGCGG
GGCCTGCGAGCGCGGCCACCGAGAATCGGACGGGGGTAGTCTCAAGCTGGCCGGCCTGCTCTGGTGCCTG
GCCTCGCGCCGCCGTGTATCGCCCCGCCCTGGGCGGCAAGGCTGGCCCGGTCGGCACCAGTTGCGTGAGC
GGAAAGATGGCCGCTTCCCGGCCCTGCTGCAGGGAGCTCAAAATGGAGGACGCGGCGCTCGGGAGAGCGG
GCGGGTGAGTCACCCACACAAAGGAAAAGGGCCTTTCCGTCCTCAGCCGTCGCTTCATGTGACTCCACGG
AGTACCGGGCGCCGTCCAGGCACCTCGATTAGTTCTCGAGCTTTTGGAGTACGTCGTCTTTAGGTTGGGG
GGAGGGGTTTTATGCGATGGAGTTTCCCCACACTGAGTGGGTGGAGACTGAAGTTAGGCCAGCTTGGCAC
TTGATGTAATTCTCCTTGGAATTTGCCCTTTTTGAGTTTGGATCTTGGTTCATTCTCAAGCCTCAGACAG
TGGTTCAAAGTTTTTTTCTTCCATTTCAGGTGTCGTGAGGCTAGCACCGCCACCATGTCAAAAACTTTTG
TAAAATCCAAGGAGATGGGAGAGCTAGTCAACACACCATCCTGGATGGATAAAGGTCTGGGCTCCCAAAA
TGAGGTGAAGGAGGAAGAGAGCAGACCAGGTACTTATGGGATGCTCAGCAGCTTAACTGAAGAGCATGAC
AGTATTGAGGAAGAAGAAGAAGAGGAAGAAGATGGGGAGAAACCTAAGAGAAGGGGTCCCAAGAAAAAGA
AGATGACCAAAGCTCGCCTTGAGAGATTCAGGGCTCGAAGAGTCAAGGCTAATGCCAGAGAACGGACCCG
GATGCATGGCCTGAATGACGCCCTGGATAACCTGAGGCGAGTCATGCCATGCTACTCTAAAACCCAAAAA
CTTTCCAAGATAGAGACTCTTAGACTGGCCAGGAACTATATTTGGGCTTTATCTGAAGTCCTGGAGACTG
GCCAGACACCTGAAGGGAAAGGCTTTGTGGAGATGCTGTGTAAAGGGCTCTCTCAGCCCACAAGCAACCT
GGTGGCTGGATGTCTCCAACTGGGCCCTCAGTCTGTCCTCCTGGAGAAGCACGAGGATAAATCTCCTATT
TGTGACTCTGCCATCTCTGTCCACAACTTCAACTATCAGTCTCCGGGGCTTCCTAGCCCTCCTTATGGTC
ATATGGAAACACATCTCCTTCATCTCAAGCCCCAAGTATTCAAGAGTTTGGGAGAATCGTCCTTTGGGAG
CCATCTGCCTGACTGCAGTACACCCCCTTATGAGGGCCCACTCACTCCACCCCTGAGCATCAGTGGGAAC
TTCTCCTTGAAGCAAGATGGGTCTCCTGACCTAGAAAAATCCTACAGCTTCATGCCACATTACCCTTCTT
CAAGTCTAAGCTCAGGGCATGTGCATTCAACTCCTTTTCAGGCTGGTACCCCCCGTTATGATGTTCCTAT
AGACATGTCCTATGATTCCTACCCCCATCATGGTATTGGGACCCAACTCAATACAGTCTTCACTGAGTAG
TAATGAACTAGTCCGTAACTTGAAAGTATTTCGATTTCTTGGCTTTATATATCTTGTGGAAAGGACGAAT
TGATGGCATCGCGAGCGCACGTACGCGTTAAGTCGACAATCAACCTCTGGATTACAAAATTTGTGAAAGA
TTGACTGGTATTCTTAACTATGTTGCTCCTTTTACGCTATGTGGATACGCTGCTTTAATGCCTTTGTATC
ATGCTATTGCTTCCCGTATGGCTTTCATTTTCTCCTCCTTGTATAAATCCTGGTTGCTGTCTCTTTATGA
GGAGTTGTGGCCCGTTGTCAGGCAACGTGGCGTGGTGTGCACTGTGTTTGCTGACGCAACCCCCACTGGT
TGGGGCATTGCCACCACCTGTCAGCTCCTTTCCGGGACTTTCGCTTTCCCCCTCCCTATTGCCACGGCGG
AACTCATCGCCGCCTGCCTTGCCCGCTGCTGGACAGGGGCTCGGCTGTTGGGCACTGACAATTCCGTGGT
GTTGTCGGGGAAATCATCGTCCTTTCCTTGGCTGCTCGCCTGTGTTGCCACCTGGATTCTGCGCGGGACG
TCCTTCTGCTACGTCCCTTCGGCCCTCAATCCAGCGGACCTTCCTTCCCGCGGCCTGCTGCCGGCTCTGC
GGCCTCTTCCGCGTCTTCGCCTTCGCCCTCAGACGAGTCGGATCTCCCTTTGGGCCGCCTCCCCGCGTCG
ACTTTAAGACCAATGACTTACAAGGCAGCTGTAGATCTTAGCCACTTTTTAAAAGAAAAGGGGGGACTGG
AAGGGCTAATTCACTCCCAACGAAGACAAGATCTGCTTTTTGCTTGTACTGGGTCTCTCTGGTTAGACCA
GATCTGAGCCTGGGAGCTCTCTGGCTAACTAGGGAACCCACTGCTTAAGCCTCAATAAAGCTTGCCTTGA
GTGCTTCAAGTAGTGTGTGCCCGTCTGTTGTGTGACTCTGGTAACTAGAGATCCCTCAGACCCTTTTAGT
CAGTGTGGAAAATCTCTAGCAGTACGTATAGTAGTTCATGTCATCTTATTATTCAGTATTTATAACTTGC
AAAGAAATGAATATCAGAGAGTGAGAGGAACTTGTTTATTGCAGCTTATAATGGTTACAAATAAAGCAAT
AGCATCACAAATTTCACAAATAAAGCATTTTTTTCACTGCATTCTAGTTGTGGTTTGTCCAAACTCATCA
ATGTATCTTATCATGTCTGGCTCTAGCTATCCCGCCCCTAACTCCGCCCATCCCGCCCCTAACTCCGCCC
AGTTCCGCCCATTCTCCGCCCCATGGCTGACTAATTTTTTTTATTTATGCAGAGGCCGAGGCCGCCTCGG
CCTCTGAGCTATTCCAGAAGTAGTGAGGAGGCTTTTTTGGAGGCCTAGGGACGTACCCAATTCGCCCTAT
AGTGAGTCGTATTACGCGCGCTCACTGGCCGTCGTTTTACAACGTCGTGACTGGGAAAACCCTGGCGTTA
CCCAACTTAATCGCCTTGCAGCACATCCCCCTTTCGCCAGCTGGCGTAATAGCGAAGAGGCCCGCACCGA
TCGCCCTTCCCAACAGTTGCGCAGCCTGAATGGCGAATGGG
[124 nt withheld, positions 6692-6815]
C
[91 nt withheld, positions 6817-6907]
A
[49 nt withheld, positions 6909-6957]
CCTTTGACGTTGGAGTCCACGTTCTTT
[37 nt withheld, positions 6985-7021]
ACCCTATCTCGGTCTATTCTTTTGATTTATAAGGGATTTTGCCGATTTCGGCCTATTGGTTAAAAAATGA
GCTGATTTAACAAAAATTTAACGCGAATTTTAACAAAATATTAACGCTTACAATTTAGGTGGCACTTTTC
GGGGAAATGTGCGCGGAACCCCTATTTGTTTATTTTTCTAAATACATTCAAATATGTATCCGCTCATGAG
ACAATAACCCTGATAAATGCTTCAATAATATTGAAAAAGGAAGAGTATGAGTATTCAACATTTCCGTGTC
GCCCTTATTCCCTTTTTTGCGGCATTTTGCCTTCCTGTTTTTGCTCACCCAGAAACGCTGGTGAAAGTAA
AAGATGCTGAAGATCAGTTGGGTGCACGAGTGGGTTACATCGAACTGGATCTCAACAGCGGTAAGATCCT
TGAGAGTTTTCGCCCCGAAGAACGTTTTCCAATGATGAGCACTTTTAAAGTTCTGCTATGTGGCGCGGTA
TTATCCCGTATTGACGCCGGGCAAGAGCAACTCGGTCGCCGCATACACTATTCTCAGAATGACTTGGTTG
AGTACTCACCAGTCACAGAAAAGCATCTTACGGATGGCATGACAGTAAGAGAATTATGCAGTGCTGCCAT
AACCATGAGTGATAACACTGCGGCCAACTTACTTCTGACAACGATCGGAGGACCGAAGGAGCTAACCGCT
TTTTTGCACAACATGGGGGATCATGTAACTCGCCTTGATCGTTGGGAACCGGAGCTGAATGAAGCCATAC
CAAACGACGAGCGTGACACCACGATGCCTGTAGCAATGGCAACAACGTTGCGCAAACTATTAACTGGCGA
ACTACTTACTCTAGCTTCCCGGCAACAATTAATAGACTGGATGGAGGCGGATAAAGTTGCAGGACCACTT
CTGCGCTCGGCCCTTCCGGCTGGCTGGTTTATTGCTGATAAATCTGGAGCCGGTGAGCGTGGGTCTCGCG
GTATCATTGCAGCACTGGGGCCAGATGGTAAGCCCTCCCGTATCGTAGTTATCTACACGACGGGGAGTCA
GGCAACTATGGATGAACGAAATAGACAGATCGCTGAGATAGGTGCCTCACTGATTAAGCATTGGTAACTG
TCAGACCAAGTTTACTCATATATACTTTAGATTGATTTAAAACTTCATTTTTAATTTAAAAGGATCTAGG
TGAAGATCCTTTTTGATAATCTCATGACCAAAATCCCTTAACGTGAGTTTTCGTTCCACTGAGCGTCAGA
CCCCGTAGAAAAGATCAAAGGATCTTCTTGAGATCCTTTTTTTCTGCGCGTAATCTGCTGCTTGCAAACA
AAAAAACCACCGCTACCAGCGGTGGTTTGTTTGCCGGATCAAGAGCTACCAACTCTTTTTCCGAAGGTAA
CTGGCTTCAGCAGAGCGCAGATACCAAATACTGTTCTTCTAGTGTAGCCGTAGTTAGGCCACCACTTCAA
GAACTCTGTAGCACCGCCTACATACCTCGCTCTGCTAATCCTGTTACCAGTGGCTGCTGCCAGTGGCGAT
AAGTCGTGTCTTACCGGGTTGGACTCAAGACGATAGTTACCGGATAAGGCGCAGCGGTCGGGCTGAACGG
GGGGTTCGTGCACACAGCCCAGCTTGGAGCGAACGACCTACACCGAACTGAGATACCTACAGCGTGAGCT
ATGAGAAAGCGCCACGCTTCCCGAAGGGAGAAAGGCGGACAGGTATCCGGTAAGCGGCAGGGTCGGAACA
GGAGAGCGCACGAGGGAGCTTCCAGGGGGAAACGCCTGGTATCTTTATAGTCCTGTCGGGTTTCGCCACC
TCTGACTTGAGCGTCGATTTTTGTGATGCTCGTCAGGGGGGCGGAGCCTATGGAAAAACGCCAGCAACGC
GGCCTTTTTACGGTTCCTGGCCTTTTGCTGGCCTTTTGCTCACATGTTCTTTCCTGCGTTATCCCCTGAT
TCTGTGGATAACCGTATTACCGCCTTTGAGTGAGCTGATACCGCTCGCCGCAGCCGAACGACCGAGCGCA
GCGAGTCAGTGAGCGAGGAAGCGGAAGAGCGCCCAATACGCAAACCGCCTCTCCCCGCGCGTTGGCCGAT
TCATTAATGCAGCTGGCACGACAGGTTTCCCGACTGGAAAGCGGGCAGTGAGCGCAACGCAATTAATGTG
AGTTAGCTCACTCATTAGGCACCCCAGGCTTTACACTTTATGCTTCCGGCTCGTATGTTGTGTGGAATTG
TGAGCGGATAACAATTTCACACAGGAAACAGCTATGACCATGATTACGCCAAGCGCGCAATTAACCCTCA
CTAAAGGGAACAAAAGCTGGAGCTGCAAGC
Features (pLannotate 1.2.2; 31 found; start..end, strand, type, name):
      5..231     +  promoter       RSV promoter: Rous sarcoma virus enhancer/promoter
    232..412     +  LTR            5' LTR (truncated): truncated 5' long terminal repeat (LTR) from HIV-1
    459..584     +  misc_feature   HIV-1 Ψ: packaging signal of human immunodeficiency virus type 1
    568..931     +  CDS            HIV-1 gag (fragment): gag protein from human immunodeficiency virus 1; gag
   1077..1310    +  misc_feature   RRE: The Rev response element (RRE) of HIV-1 allows for Rev-dependent mRNA export from the nucleus to the cytoplasm.
   1687..1713    +  CDS            Rev (fragment): human immunodeficiency virus 1 (HIV-1) Rev protein; rev; enhances nuclear export of unspliced and incompletely spliced viral mRNAs
   1720..1743    +  promoter       SV40 promoter (fragment): SV40 early promoter
   1744..1815    +  promoter       SV40 promoter (fragment): SV40 enhancer and early promoter
   1839..1974    +  rep_origin     SV40 ori: SV40 origin of replication
   2020..2616    +  CDS            PuroR (fragment): puromycin N-acetyltransferase; pac from Streptomyces; confers resistance to puromycin
   2665..2782    +  misc_feature   cPPT/CTS: central polypurine tract and central termination sequence of HIV-1
   2847..2913    +  CDS            small t antigen (fragment): SV40 (simian virus 40) small t antigen
   2920..4098    +  promoter       EF-1α promoter: strong constitutive promoter for human elongation factor EF-1α
   4115..5107    +  CDS            NEUROD4: NDF4_HUMAN - Also known as ATH3, ATOH3, BHLHA4. Experimental evidence at protein level: Swiss-Prot protein existence level 1. Probably acts as a transcriptional activator. Mediates neuronal differentiation. Required for the regulation of amacrine cell fate specification in the retina (By similarity). From Homo sapiens (Human).
   5123..5176    +  promoter       U6 promoter (fragment): RNA polymerase III promoter for human U6 snRNA
   5218..5806    +  misc_feature   WPRE: woodchuck hepatitis virus posttranscriptional regulatory element
   5857..5876    +  misc_feature   cPPT/CTS (fragment): central polypurine tract and central termination sequence of HIV-1
   5878..6111    +  LTR            3' LTR (ΔU3): self-inactivating 3' long terminal repeat (LTR) from HIV-1
   6189..6310    +  polyA_signal   SV40 poly(A) signal: SV40 polyadenylation signal
   6350..6485    +  rep_origin     SV40 ori: SV40 origin of replication
   6506..6524    -  promoter       T7 promoter: promoter for bacteriophage T7 RNA polymerase
   6532..6687    +  CDS            lacZα (fragment): LacZα fragment of β-galactosidase; lacZ fragment
   6692..7120    +  rep_origin     f1 ori (sequence partly withheld): f1 bacteriophage origin of replication; arrow indicates direction of (+) strand synthesis
   7173..7277    +  promoter       AmpR promoter: bla
   7278..8138    +  CDS            AmpR: β-lactamase; bla; confers resistance to ampicillin, carbenicillin, and related antibiotics
   8309..8897    +  rep_origin     ori: high-copy-number ColE1/pMB1/pBR322/pUC origin of replication
   9080..9172    +  CDS            lacI (fragment): lac repressor; lacI; The lac repressor binds to the lac operator to inhibit transcription in E. coli. This inhibition can be relieved by adding lactose or isopropyl-β-D-thiogalactopyranoside (IPTG).
   9185..9206    +  protein_bind   CAP binding site: CAP binding activates transcription in the presence of cAMP. E. coli catabolite activator protein
   9221..9251    +  promoter       lac promoter: promoter for the E. coli lac operon
   9259..9275    +  protein_bind   lac operator: The lac repressor binds to the lac operator to inhibit transcription in E. coli. This inhibition can be relieved by adding lactose or isopropyl-β-D-thiogalactopyranoside (IPTG). lac repressor encoded by lacI
   9320..9338    +  promoter       T3 promoter: promoter for bacteriophage T3 RNA polymerase
