[The description below was written by a language model from this plasmid's Addgene catalogue record and pLannotate feature annotations shown in this document.]
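Description:
TFORF2671 is a lentiviral mammalian expression plasmid built on the pLX_TRC317 backbone from the Broad Institute Genetic Perturbation Platform. It carries the human NEUROD4 open reading frame, which encodes a bHLH transcription factor (also called ATH3 or ATOH3) implicated in neuronal differentiation. The sequenced plasmid is 9,361 nt. In bacteria it is maintained through a high-copy ColE1/pUC-type origin and ampicillin resistance (AmpR). An f1 origin and remnants of a lac/lacZα cloning region, flanked by T3 and T7 promoters, also remain in the backbone. The depositor notes that the plasmid may recombine during propagation, as can happen with LTR-containing vectors.

The transfer cassette has a third-generation, self-inactivating layout. An RSV promoter drives a truncated HIV-1 5' LTR, followed by the Ψ packaging signal with a gag fragment, the RRE for Rev-dependent export of genomic RNA, and a cPPT/CTS element. The cassette ends in a ΔU3 3' LTR, with an SV40 poly(A) signal downstream. Inside it, an SV40 early promoter/origin region precedes a puromycin N-acetyltransferase gene for selecting transduced cells. A separate EF-1α promoter drives constitutive NEUROD4 expression, and a WPRE downstream of the ORF enhances transcript expression. The catalogue entry says each construct in this collection carries a unique 24-bp barcode. The feature table does not annotate it, although a short U6-like fragment lies between the ORF and the WPRE.

The plasmid belongs to a barcoded transcription factor ORF library. It is intended for overexpressing NEUROD4 alone or in pooled screens, such as directed-differentiation studies, where the barcode identifies which factor each cell received.
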