Addgene plasmid #142972: TFORF2671
Purpose: Lentiviral vector for overexpressing transcription factor ORFs with unique 24-bp barcodes. Barcodes facilitate identification of transcription factors in pooled screens.
Depositing lab: Feng Zhang. Depositing organization: Broad Institute. Publication: A transcription factor atlas of directed differentiation. Joung J, Ma S, Tay T, Geiger-Schuller KR, Kirchgatterer PC, Verdine VK, Guo B, Arias-Garcia MA, Allen WE, Singh A, Kuksenko O, Abudayyeh OO, Gootenberg JS, Fu Z, Macrae RK, Buenrostro JD, Regev A, Zhang F. Cell. 2023 Jan 5;186(1):209-229.e26. doi: 10.1016/j.cell.2022.11.026. PubMed 36608654.
Backbone
  Vector backbone: pLX_TRC317
  Backbone manufacturer: Broad Institute Genetic Perturbation Platform
  Backbone size w/o insert (bp): 8264
  Vector type: Mammalian Expression, Lentiviral
  Selectable markers: Puromycin
Growth in bacteria
  Bacterial resistance: Ampicillin, 100 μg/mL
  Growth temperature: 37°C
  Growth strain: NEB Stable
  Copy number: High Copy
Gene/Insert
  Gene/Insert name: NEUROD4
  Species: H. sapiens (human)
  Insert size (bp): 1097
  Entrez Gene: NEUROD4 (a.k.a. ATH3, ATH-3, Atoh3, MATH-3, bHLHa4)
  Promoter: EF1a
  Cloning method: Unknown
  Sequencing primers: 5′ GGGTGGAGACTGAAGTTAGGCCAG; 3′ CACATAGCGTAAAAGGAGCAACATAG
Terms and licenses: Academic/Nonprofit Terms; Industry Terms: Not Available to Industry
Depositor comments: NM_021191,ENST00000242994 . The transcription factor ORF portion of this plasmid was synthesized by Genewiz. Please test multiple small colonies in case of plasmid recombination. To make this collection available in a timely manner, a portion of this collection was not fully sequenced by Addgene. If an Addgene verified full plasmid sequence is not available, please contact us prior to placing an order to request the full sequence.
How to cite: TFORF2671 was a gift from Feng Zhang (Addgene plasmid # 142972 ; http://n2t.net/addgene:142972 ; RRID:Addgene_142972)
