>Addgene plasmid #142972 | TFORF2671 | depositor partial sequence | sequence record 281054 | Insert
ACCGCCACCATGTCAAAAACTTTTGTAAAATCCAAGGAGATGGGAGAGCTAGTCAACACACCATCCTGGA
TGGATAAAGGTCTGGGCTCCCAAAATGAGGTGAAGGAGGAAGAGAGCAGACCAGGTACTTATGGGATGCT
CAGCAGCTTAACTGAAGAGCATGACAGTATTGAGGAAGAAGAAGAAGAGGAAGAAGATGGGGAGAAACCT
AAGAGAAGGGGTCCCAAGAAAAAGAAGATGACCAAAGCTCGCCTTGAGAGATTCAGGGCTCGAAGAGTCA
AGGCTAATGCCAGAGAACGGACCCGGATGCATGGCCTGAATGACGCCCTGGATAACCTGAGGCGAGTCAT
GCCATGCTACTCTAAAACCCAAAAACTTTCCAAGATAGAGACTCTTAGACTGGCCAGGAACTATATTTGG
GCTTTATCTGAAGTCCTGGAGACTGGCCAGACACCTGAAGGGAAAGGCTTTGTGGAGATGCTGTGTAAAG
GGCTCTCTCAGCCCACAAGCAACCTGGTGGCTGGATGTCTCCAACTGGGCCCTCAGTCTGTCCTCCTGGA
GAAGCACGAGGATAAATCTCCTATTTGTGACTCTGCCATCTCTGTCCACAACTTCAACTATCAGTCTCCG
GGGCTTCCTAGCCCTCCTTATGGTCATATGGAAACACATCTCCTTCATCTCAAGCCCCAAGTATTCAAGA
GTTTGGGAGAATCGTCCTTTGGGAGCCATCTGCCTGACTGCAGTACACCCCCTTATGAGGGCCCACTCAC
TCCACCCCTGAGCATCAGTGGGAACTTCTCCTTGAAGCAAGATGGGTCTCCTGACCTAGAAAAATCCTAC
AGCTTCATGCCACATTACCCTTCTTCAAGTCTAAGCTCAGGGCATGTGCATTCAACTCCTTTTCAGGCTG
GTACCCCCCGTTATGATGTTCCTATAGACATGTCCTATGATTCCTACCCCCATCATGGTATTGGGACCCA
ACTCAATACAGTCTTCACTGAGTAGTAATGAACTAGTCCGTAACTTGAAAGTATTTCGATTTCTTGGCTT
TATATATCTTGTGGAAAGGACGAATTGATGGCATCGCGAGCGCACGT
