>Addgene plasmid #142972 | TFORF2671 | depositor partial sequence | sequence record 281055 | Barcode
ATTGATGGCATCGCGAGCGCACGT
